Addgene plasmid #146343: pAc5.1B-lambdaN-HA-DmGW182-GW315A_F
Purpose: Insect Expression of DmGW182-GW315A
Depositing lab: Elisa Izaurralde. Depositing organization: Max Planck Institute for Developmental Biology. Publication: A C-terminal silencing domain in GW182 is essential for miRNA function. Eulalio A, Helms S, Fritzsch C, Fauser M, Izaurralde E. RNA. 2009 Jun;15(6):1067-77. doi: 10.1261/rna.1605509. Epub 2009 Apr 21. PubMed 19383769.
Backbone
  Vector backbone: Unknown
  Vector type: Insect Expression
Growth in bacteria
  Bacterial resistance: Ampicillin, 100 μg/mL
  Growth temperature: 37°C
  Growth strain: DH5alpha
  Copy number: Low Copy
Gene/Insert
  Gene/Insert name: DmGW182-GW315A
  Species: D. melanogaster (fly)
  Entrez Gene: gw (a.k.a. Dmel_CG31992, CG11484, CG31992, CG9905, Dmel\CG31992, GQ182, GW, GW182, Gw, Gw182, anon-EST:Posey205, dGW182, gw182)
  Cloning method: Unknown
Terms and licenses: Academic/Nonprofit Terms; Industry Terms: Not Available to Industry
Depositor comments: Plasmids from this collection were made available to the research community and donated after the lab closed. Please note that the sequence provided by the depositing laboratory may be theoretical/predicted or based on Sanger sequencing results. There may be discrepancies between sequencing results obtained by Addgene and the depositor sequence. If an Addgene verified sequence is not available, please contact before placing your order to request that our lab fully sequence the plasmid.
How to cite: pAc5.1B-lambdaN-HA-DmGW182-GW315A_F was a gift from Elisa Izaurralde (Addgene plasmid # 146343 ; http://n2t.net/addgene:146343 ; RRID:Addgene_146343)
