[The description below was written by a language model from this plasmid's Addgene catalogue record and pLannotate feature annotations shown in this document.]
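Description:
pAc5.1B-lambdaN-HA-DmGW182-GW315A_F is an insect-cell expression plasmid of about 9.6 kb. The catalogue lists the backbone as unknown, although the name and the annotated parts point to a pAc5.1-type vector. It is propagated in E. coli through a ColE1/pUC-family origin and selected with ampicillin via the bla gene and its own promoter. The record calls it low copy even though the annotated origin is of the high-copy type. Short fragments annotated as tetracycline resistance and SV40 large T antigen appear to be non-functional backbone remnants.

Expression is driven by the constitutive Drosophila melanogaster actin 5C promoter and terminated by an SV40 polyadenylation signal. The open reading frame begins with a short fragment of the bacteriophage lambda N protein. This is followed by an HA epitope (annotated as a partial 3xHA, consistent with a single copy) and then the D. melanogaster gw coding sequence, which encodes GW182, a protein involved in miRNA-mediated silencing. The "GW315A" label indicates a mutant version, but the record does not define the exact substitution. A V5 tag from the vector is annotated downstream of the insert, and the record does not show whether it is translated in frame.

The lambda N peptide is commonly used to tether a fusion protein to reporter mRNAs carrying BoxB hairpins, so that the protein's effect on the transcript can be tested independently of its normal recruitment. Given the stated purpose and the associated study of GW182 silencing domains, this construct likely serves in such tethering assays in Drosophila cultured cells, with the HA tag allowing detection. The depositor notes that the supplied sequence may be theoretical or based on Sanger reads.
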