Features (pLannotate 1.2.2; 11 found; start..end, strand, type, name):
     56..2568    +  promoter       Ac5 promoter: Drosophila melanogaster actin 5C promoter
   2589..2654    +  CDS            N (fragment): REGN_LAMBD - Experimental evidence at protein level: Swiss-Prot protein existence level 1. Plays a role as a transcriptional antitermination factor that allows the virus to initiate its lytic phase. Activates expression of the delayed viral early genes by modifying host RNA polymerase (RNAP) into a form that is resistant to termination signals. This antitermination function requires the host NusA protein which serves to stabilize the interaction between antitermination protein N and host RNA polymerase. From Escherichia phage lambda (Bacteriophage lambda).
   2682..2708    +  CDS            3xHA (fragment): three tandem HA epitope tags
   2709..6860    +  CDS            gw: GAWKY_DROME - Also known as GW182 From Drosophila melanogaster (Fruit fly).
   6899..6940    +  CDS            V5 tag: epitope tag from simian virus 5
   7040..7174    -  polyA_signal   SV40 poly(A) signal: SV40 polyadenylation signal
   7197..7281    -  CDS            large T antigen (fragment): large T antigen from SV40 (simian virus 40)
   7282..7752    +  CDS            TcR (fragment): tetracycline efflux protein; tet; confers resistance to tetracycline
   7796..8384    -  rep_origin     ori: high-copy-number ColE1/pMB1/pBR322/pUC origin of replication
   8555..9415    -  CDS            AmpR: β-lactamase; bla; confers resistance to ampicillin, carbenicillin, and related antibiotics
   9416..9520    -  promoter       AmpR promoter: bla
>Addgene plasmid #146343 | pAc5.1B-lambdaN-HA-DmGW182-GW315A_F | depositor full sequence | sequence record 288788 | Full Sequence
CTTCAAGGAATTAATTCTATATTCTAAAAACACAAATGATACTTCTAAAAAAAATCATGAATGGCATCAA
CTCTGAATCAAATCTTTGCAGATGCACCTACTTCTCATTTCCACTGTCACATCATTTTTCCAGATCTCGC
TGCCTGTTATGTGGCCCACAAACCAAGACACGTTTTATGGCCATTAAAGCTGGCTGATCGTCGCCAAACA
CCAAATACATATCAATATGTACATTCGAGAAAGAAGCGATCAAAGAAGCGTCTTCGGGCGAGTAGGAGAA
TGCGGAGGAGAAGGAGAACGAGCTGATCTAGTATCTCTCCACAATCCAATGCCAACTGACCAACTGGCCA
TATTCGGAGCAATTTGAAGCCAATTTCCATCGCCTGGCGATCGCTCCATTCTTGGCTATATGTTTTTCAC
CGTTCCCGGGGCCATTTTCAAAGACTCGTCGGTAAGATAAGATTGTGTCACTCGCTGTCTCTCTTCATTT
GTCGAAGAATGCTGAGGAATTTCGCGATGACGTCGGCGAGTATTTTGAAGAATGAGAATAATTTGTATTT
ATACGAAAATCAGTTAGTGGAATTTTCTACAAAAACATGTTATCTATAGATAATTTTGTTGCAAAATATG
TTGACTATGACAAAGATTGTATGTATATACCTTTAATGTATTCTCATTTTCTTATGTATTTATAATGGCA
ATGATGATACTGATGATATTTTAAGATGATGCCAGACCACAGGCTGATTTCTGCGTCTTTTGCCGAACGC
AGTGCATGTGCGGTTGTTGTTTTTTGGAATAGTTTCAATTTTCGGACTGTCCGCTTTGATTTCAGTTTCT
TGGCTTATTCAAAAAGCAAAGTAAAGCCAAAAAAGCGAGATGGCAATACCAAATGCGGCAAAACGGTAGT
GGAAGGAAAGGGGTGCGGGGCAGCGGAAGGAAGGGTGGGGCGGGGCGTGGCGGGGTCTGTGGCTGGGCGC
GACGTCACCGACGTTGGAGCCACTCCTTTGACCATGTGTGCGTGTGTGTATTATTCGTGTCTCGCCACTC
GCCGGTTGTTTTTTTCTTTTTATCTCGCTCTCTCTAGCGCCATCTCGTACGCATGCTCAACGCACCGCAT
GTTGCCGTGTCCTTTATGCGTCATTTTGGCTCGAAATAGGCAATTATTTAAACAAAGATTAGTCAACGAA
AACGCTAAAATAAATAAGTCTACAATATGGTTACTTATTGCCATGTGTGTGCAGCCAACGATAGCAACAA
AAGCAACAACACAGTGGCTTTCCCTCTTTCACTTTTTGTTTGCAAGCGCGTGCGAGCAAGACGGCACGAC
CGGCAAACGCAATTACGCTGACAAAGAGCAGACGAAGTTTTGGCCGAAAAACATCAAGGCGCCTGATACG
AATGCATTTGCAATAACAATTGCGATATTTAATATTGTTTATGAAGCTGTTTGACTTCAAAACACACAAA
AAAAAAAATAAAACAAATTATTTGAAAGAGAATTAGGAATCGGACAGCTTATCGTTACGGGCTAACAGCA
CACCGAGACGAAATAGCTTACCTGACGTCACAGCCTCTGGAAGAACTGCCGCCAAGCAGAGAGAGAGAGA
AAAAGAGGGAGAGCAGCTTAGACCGCATGTGCTTGTGTGTGAGGCGTCTCTCTCTTCGTCTCCTGTTTGC
GCAAACGCATAGACTGCACTGAGAAAATCGATTACCTATTTTTTATGAATGAATATTTGCACTATTACTA
TTCAAAACTATTAAGATAGCAATCACATTCAATAGCCAAATACTATACCACCTGAGCGATGCAACGAAAT
GATCAATTTGAGCAAAAATGCTGCATATTTAGGACGGCATCATTATAGAAATGCTTCTTGCTGTGTACTT
TTCTCTCGTCTGGCAGCTGTTTCGCCGTTATTGTTAAAACCGGCTTAAGTTAGGTGTGTTTTCTACGACT
AGTGATGCCCCTACTAGAAGATGTGTGTTGCACAAATGTCCCTGAATAACCAATTTGAAGTGCAGATAGC
AGTAAACGTAAGCTAATATGAATATTATTTAACTGTAATGTTTTAATATCGCTGGACATTACTAATAAAC
CCACTATAAACACATGTACATATGTATGTTTTGGCATACAATGAGTAGTTGGGGAAAAAATGTGTAAAAG
CACCGTGACCATCACAGCATAAAGATAACCAGCTGAAGTATCGAATATGAGTAACCCCCAAATTGAATCA
CATGCCGCAACTGATAGGACCCATGGAAGTACACTCTTCATGGCGATATACAAGACACACACAAGCACGA
ACACCCAGTTGCGGAGGAAATTCTCCGTAAATGAAAACCCAATCGGCGAACAATTCATACCCATATATGG
TAAAAGTTTTGAACGCGACTTGAGAGCGGAGAGCATTGCGGCTGATAAGGTTTTAGCGCTAAGCGGGCTT
TATAAAACGGGCTGCGGGACCAGTTTTCATATCACTACCGTTTGAGTTCTTGTGCTGTGTGGATACTCCT
CCCGACACAAAGCCGCTCCATCAGCCAGCAGTCGTCTAATCCAGAGACCCCGGATCGGGGTACCCAACAT
GGACGCACAAACACGACGACGTGAGCGTCGCGCTGAGAAACAAGCTCAATGGAAAGCTGCAAACGGTGGA
TCTCCTCCAAGCTTGATGGCTTACCCATACGATGTTCCAGATTACGCTATGCGTGAAGCCCTTTTTTCCC
AAGATGGCTGGGGCTGTCAGCATGTTAACCAGGATACTAATTGGGAAGTTCCCAGTTCGCCAGAACCAGC
CAATAAGGATGCACCCGGTCCACCAATGTGGAAGCCAAGCATTAACAATGGTACTGATCTTTGGGAGTCC
AATTTGAGAAACGGAGGTCAGCCGGCCGCACAGCAAGTTCCAAAGCCGTCGTGGGGTCATACACCATCCT
CTAACTTAGGTGGAACATGGGGTGAGGACGACGATGGCGCCGATAGTAGTAGTGTGTGGACTGGAGGAGC
TGTTAGCAACGCGGGATCCGGAGCTGCAGTGGGAGTAAACCAAGCCGGAGTTAATGTCGGTCCAGGCGGT
GTTGTTTCGTCTGGCGGACCTCAGTGGGGACAAGGTGTCGTTGGCGTCGGACTTGGATCAACTGGAGGTA
ACGGGTCAAGCAATATAACTGGATCGTCTGGAGTCGCAACAGGTAGTAGCGGAAACTCCAGCAACGCTGG
TAACGGTTGGGGAGACCCTCGTGAAATACGCCCTTTGGGAGTTGGTGGCTCCATGGATATTCGAAATGTT
GAACATCGCGGCGGTAACGGTTCTGGAGCAACTTCGAGCGATCCACGAGACATTCGCATGATCGATCCGC
GTGACCCTATTCGAGGAGATCCCCGTGGAATATCTGGTCGTCTTAATGGGACCTCTGAAATGTGGGGTCA
TCATCCACAAATGTCCCATAACCAGTTGCAAGGTATCAACAAAATGGTTGGTCAAAGTGTAGCAACTGCC
AGCACCAGTGTCGGAACATCTGGCTCGGGCATCGGTCCTGGAGGTCCCGGTCCTAGTACAGTATCAGGCA
ATATCCCAACACAGTGGGGGCCTGCTCAACCGGTAAGCGTTGGTGTAAGTGGTCCCAAAGACATGTCAAA
ACAGATAAGTGCAGCGGAGGAACCATCACCACCGCCTCAGCGTCGCAGTATTCCTAACTACGATGATGGT
ACATCGTTGTGGGGTCAGCAAACTCGTGTTCCCGCTGCAAGCGGTCACTGGAAAGACATGACTGATTCGA
TAGGTCGTAGTAGTCATCTCATGCGTGGCCAAAGCCAAACGGGAGGTATAGGAATAGCCGGCGTTGGAAA
TAGCAATGTTCCAGTGGGAGCCAATCCAAGTAATCCTATAAGCAGTGTAGTTGGACCTCAAGCCCGGATT
CCATCTGTGGGCGGCGTACAACACAAACCAGACGGCGGCGCTATGTGGGTGCATTCCGGCAATGTAGGTG
GCAGAAATAATGTTGCTGCTGTTACTACTTGGGGAGATGACACTCATAGCGTTAATGTCGGCGCTCCCAG
CAGTGGCAGTGTATCCAGCAACAATTGGGTTGATGACAAGTCCAACTCAACCTTGGCACAAAACTCTTGG
AGCGACCCGGCCCCTGTTGGAGTTAGTTGGGGCAATAAGCAAAGCAAACCGCCAAGCAATAGTGCTTCAT
CAGGTTGGAGCACTGCTGCGGGCGTGGTGGATGGGGTTGATCTAGGATCTGAGTGGAACACGCACGGGGG
GATTATTGGAAAATCTCAGCAACAACAAAAACTAGCGGGACTTAACGTGGGAATGGTGAACGTAATTAAC
GCGGAGATCATTAAGCAAAGCAAGCAATACAGGATCCTTGTCGAGAACGGCTTTAAAAAGGAAGATGTAG
AGCGGGCATTAGTGATTGCTAATATGAACATCGAAGAGGCAGCCGATATGCTCCGTGCCAACTCATCCCT
ATCAATGGATGGTTGGCGTCGACATGATGAGTCCCTTGGATCTTATGCCGACCACAATAGTTCAACAAGC
AGCGGTGGATTTGCTGGTCGTTACCCGGTCAACAGTGGACAACCTTCAATGTCCTTTCCTCATAATAACC
TTATGAATAACATGGGAGGTACCGCTGTTACTGGAGGTAACAACAATACAAACATGACAGCTTTACAGGT
GCAAAAGTATTTAAATCAAGGGCAACATGGTGTCGCTGTTGGACCGCAAGCCGTTGGTAATTCTTCAGCA
GTATCTGTCGGATTTGGTCAGAACACGTCTAACGCAGCAGTGGCAGGAGCAGCCTCTGTAAATATAGCAG
CAAATACAAACAACCAACCGTCTGGTCAGCAAATTCGCATGCTAGGCCAGCAAATTCAGTTGGCCATTCA
TAGTGGTTTCATATCTAGTCAGATATTGACTCAACCGCTAACTCAAACAACCCTTAACCTTTTAAACCAA
CTTCTTAGCAATATTAAGCATCTCCAGGCTGCGCAGCAATCCCTTACCCGCGGGGGAAATGTCAATCCAA
TGGCAGTGAATGTGGCTATATCTAAATACAAGCAGCAAATCCAGAATTTACAGAACCAGATAAATGCACA
ACAGGCTGTGTATGTAAAACAGCAAAATATGCAACCAACTTCACAACAACAACAGCCCCAACAACAGCAA
CTTCCTTCTGTTCATCTAAGTAACTCAGGCAACGACTATTTAAGAGGTCACGATGCAATAAATAATTTGC
AAAGCAACTTTTCTGAGCTCAATATTAATAAGCCAAGTGGATATCAAGGAGCGTCCAATCAACAATCCCG
ATTAAATCAGTGGAAGCTTCCAGTATTAGATAAGGAGATCAACTCTGACAGTACGGAATTTTCTCGTGCC
CCAGGTGCAACGAAACAAAATTTGACGGCCAACACAAGCAACATAAACTCTTTGGGTCTTCAAAACGATA
GTACATGGTCAACTGGACGCAGTATTGGTGACGGTTGGCCTGATCCCTCATCTGATAACGAGAATAAAGA
CTGGTCTGTTGCTCAGCCAACTTCAGCAGCAACTGCTTACACTGATCTGGTCCAAGAGTTTGAGCCAGGC
AAGCCATGGAAGGGTTCACAGATCAAAAGCATAGAAGATGATCCCAGCATTACACCAGGAAGCGTTGCTA
GATCTCCATTGTCTATTAATTCGACGCCAAAAGATGCTGACATATTTGCCAATACCGGTAAAAATTCACC
GACTGATTTACCGCCACTAAGTTTATCGTCGTCTACATGGAGTTTTAATCCAAACCAAAATTATCCGAGT
CACAGTTGGTCTGACAATAGTCAACAATGTACCGCCACTTCGGAGCTTTGGACAAGCCCGCTAAATAAAT
CATCGTCTCGAGGTCCCCCGCCAGGATTGACTGCCAATTCAAATAAATCTGCAAATAGTAATGCGTCAAC
GCCAACAACTATTACCGGAGGTGCGAATGGATGGTTACAGCCTCGAAGTGGCGGTGTTCAAACCACAAAC
ACTAATTGGACAGGTGGTAACACCACTTGGGGCTCCAGTTGGTTGCTTTTGAAAAATCTAACAGCACAGA
TTGATGGTCCTACTTTGCGTACACTGTGTATGCAGCATGGGCCCCTTGTCAGCTTTCACCCGTATTTGAA
CCAAGGAATTGCCTTATGTAAATATACTACTCGTGAGGAGGCGAACAAGGCGCAAATGGCGTTAAACAAC
TGTGTCCTCGCCAACACCACAATATTTGCTGAATCTCCCAGCGAGAACGAGGTGCAAAGCATTATGCAGC
ACTTACCACAAACTCCTTCCTCTACAAGCTCTAGTGGAACTAGTGGTGGCAACGTCGGAGGCGTCGGCAC
TTCAGCCAATAATGCAAACAGTGGTTCTGCAGCTTGTCTGTCCGGAAACAATAGCGGCAACGGAAACGGC
AGCGCGAGCGGCGCCGGCAGCGGCAACAATGGCAACAGTAGCTGCAACAACAGTGCCGCCGGGGGGGGCA
GCAGCAGCAACAACACGATTACCACTGTAGCAAATTCGAATCTTGTTGGTTCTAGTGGCTCTGTCTCAAA
TTCCTCTGGCGTTACTGCTAACTCTAGTACTGTTTCTGTAGTTAGTTGTACAGCGAGTGGGAATTCCATA
AATGGGGCAGGTACTGCAAACAGTTCTGGTTCAAAGAGTAGTGCAAACAATTTAGCTAGCGGCCAGTCTA
GCGCTTCTAACTTAACTAATAGCACCAATTCAACATGGCGACAAACTAGCCAAAACCAAGCTCTTCAAAG
TCAAAGCAGGCCATCAGGCAGAGAAGCTGACTTTGATTATATATCTCTCGTTTATTCCATTGTTGATGAT
TAAGCGGCCGCTCGAGTCTAGAGGGCCCGCGGTTCGAAGGTAAGCCTATCCCTAACCCTCTCCTCGGTCT
CGATTCTACGCGTACCGGTCATCATCACCATCACCATTGAGTTTAAACCCGCTGATCAGCCTCGACTGTG
CCTTCTAAGGCCTGAGCTCGCTGATCAGCCTCGATCGAGGATCCAGACATGATAAGATACATTGATGAGT
TTGGACAAACCACAACTAGAATGCAGTGAAAAAAATGCTTTATTTGTGAAATTTGTGATGCTATTGCTTT
ATTTGTAACCATTATAAGCTGCAATAAACAAGTTAACAACAACAATTGCATTCATTTTATGTTTCAGGTT
CAGGGGGAGGTGTGGGAGGTTTTTTAAAGCAAGTAAAACCTCTACAAATGTGGTATGGCTGATTATGATC
AGTCGACCGATGCCCTTGAGAGCCTTCAACCCAGTCAGCTCCTTCCGGTGGGCGCGGGGCATGACTATCG
TCGCCGCACTTATGACTGTCTTCTTTATCATGCAACTCGTAGGACAGGTGCCGGCAGCGCTCTGGGTCAT
TTTCGGCGAGGACCGCTTTCGCTGGAGCGCGACGATGATCGGCCTGTCGCTTGCGGTATTCGGAATCTTG
CACGCCCTCGCTCAAGCCTTCGTCACTGGTCCCGCCACCAAACGTTTCGGCGAGAAGCAGGCCATTATCG
CCGGCATGGCGGCCGACGCGCTGGGCTACGTCTTGCTGGCGTTCGCGACGCGAGGCTGGATGGCCTTCCC
CATTATGATTCTTCTCGCTTCCGGCGGCATCGGGATGCCCGCGTTGCAGGCCATGCTGTCCAGGCAGGTA
GATGACGACCATCAGGGACAGCTTCAAGGATCGCTCGCGGCTCTTACCAGCCAGCAAAAGGCCAGGAACC
GTAAAAAGGCCGCGTTGCTGGCGTTTTTCCATAGGCTCCGCCCCCCTGACGAGCATCACAAAAATCGACG
CTCAAGTCAGAGGTGGCGAAACCCGACAGGACTATAAAGATACCAGGCGTTTCCCCCTGGAAGCTCCCTC
GTGCGCTCTCCTGTTCCGACCCTGCCGCTTACCGGATACCTGTCCGCCTTTCTCCCTTCGGGAAGCGTGG
CGCTTTCTCAATGCTCACGCTGTAGGTATCTCAGTTCGGTGTAGGTCGTTCGCTCCAAGCTGGGCTGTGT
GCACGAACCCCCCGTTCAGCCCGACCGCTGCGCCTTATCCGGTAACTATCGTCTTGAGTCCAACCCGGTA
AGACACGACTTATCGCCACTGGCAGCAGCCACTGGTAACAGGATTAGCAGAGCGAGGTATGTAGGCGGTG
CTACAGAGTTCTTGAAGTGGTGGCCTAACTACGGCTACACTAGAAGGACAGTATTTGGTATCTGCGCTCT
GCTGAAGCCAGTTACCTTCGGAAAAAGAGTTGGTAGCTCTTGATCCGGCAAACAAACCACCGCTGGTAGC
GGTGGTTTTTTTGTTTGCAAGCAGCAGATTACGCGCAGAAAAAAAGGATCTCAAGAAGATCCTTTGATCT
TTTCTACGGGGTCTGACGCTCAGTGGAACGAAAACTCACGTTAAGGGATTTTGGTCATGAGATTATCAAA
AAGGATCTTCACCTAGATCCTTTTAAATTAAAAATGAAGTTTTAAATCAATCTAAAGTATATATGAGTAA
ACTTGGTCTGACAGTTACCAATGCTTAATCAGTGAGGCACCTATCTCAGCGATCTGTCTATTTCGTTCAT
CCATAGTTGCCTGACTCCCCGTCGTGTAGATAACTACGATACGGGAGGGCTTACCATCTGGCCCCAGTGC
TGCAATGATACCGCGAGACCCACGCTCACCGGCTCCAGATTTATCAGCAATAAACCAGCCAGCCGGAAGG
GCCGAGCGCAGAAGTGGTCCTGCAACTTTATCCGCCTCCATCCAGTCTATTAATTGTTGCCGGGAAGCTA
GAGTAAGTAGTTCGCCAGTTAATAGTTTGCGCAACGTTGTTGCCATTGCTGCAGGCATCGTGGTGTCACG
CTCGTCGTTTGGTATGGCTTCATTCAGCTCCGGTTCCCAACGATCAAGGCGAGTTACATGATCCCCCATG
TTGTGCAAAAAAGCGGTTAGCTCCTTCGGTCCTCCGATCGTTGTCAGAAGTAAGTTGGCCGCAGTGTTAT
CACTCATGGTTATGGCAGCACTGCATAATTCTCTTACTGTCATGCCATCCGTAAGATGCTTTTCTGTGAC
TGGTGAGTACTCAACCAAGTCATTCTGAGAATAGTGTATGCGGCGACCGAGTTGCTCTTGCCCGGCGTCA
ACACGGGATAATACCGCGCCACATAGCAGAACTTTAAAAGTGCTCATCATTGGAAAACGTTCTTCGGGGC
GAAAACTCTCAAGGATCTTACCGCTGTTGAGATCCAGTTCGATGTAACCCACTCGTGCACCCAACTGATC
TTCAGCATCTTTTACTTTCACCAGCGTTTCTGGGTGAGCAAAAACAGGAAGGCAAAATGCCGCAAAAAAG
GGAATAAGGGCGACACGGAAATGTTGAATACTCATACTCTTCCTTTTTCAATATTATTGAAGCATTTATC
AGGGTTATTGTCTCATGAGCGGATACATATTTGAATGTATTTAGAAAAATAAACAAATAGGGGTTCCGCG
CACATTTCCCCGAAAAGTGCCACCTGACGTCTAAGAAACCATTATTATCATGACATTAACCTATAAAAAT
AGGCGTATCACGAGGCCCTTTCGT
